>Addgene plasmid #73699 | pQUAST-syb-spCFP1-10 | depositor full sequence | sequence record 138814 | pQUAST-syb-spCFP1-10 sequence 10162 bps
GGCCAGACCCACGTAGTCCAGCGGCAGATCGGCGGCGGAGAAGTTAAGCGTCTCCAGGATGACCTTGCCC
GAACTGGGGCACGTGGTGTTCGACGATGTGCAGCTAATTTCGCCCGGCTCCACGTCCGCCCATTGGTTAA
TCAGCAGACCCTCGTTGGCGTAACGGAACCATGAGAGGTACGACAACCATTTGAGGTATACTGGCACCGA
GCCCGAGTTCAAGAAGAAGGCGTTTTTCCATAGGCTCCGCCCCCCTGACGAGCATCACAAAAATCGACGC
TCAAGTCAGAGGTGGCGAAACCCGACAGGACTATAAAGATACCAGGCGTTTCCCCCTGGAAGCTCCCTCG
TGCGCTCTCCTGTTCCGACCCTGCCGCTTACCGGATACCTGTCCGCCTTTCTCCCTTCGGGAAGCGTGGC
GCTTTCTCAATGCTCACGCTGTAGGTATCTCAGTTCGGTGTAGGTCGTTCGCTCCAAGCTGGGCTGTGTG
CACGAACCCCCCGTTCAGCCCGACCGCTGCGCCTTATCCGGTAACTATCGTCTTGAGTCCAACCCGGTAA
GACACGACTTATCGCCACTGGCAGCAGCCACTGGTAACAGGATTAGCAGAGCGAGGTATGTAGGCGGTGC
TACAGAGTTCTTGAAGTGGTGGCCTAACTACGGCTACACTAGAAGGACAGTATTTGGTATCTGCGCTCTG
CTGAAGCCAGTTACCTTCGGAAAAAGAGTTGGTAGCTCTTGATCCGGCAAACAAACCACCGCTGGTAGCG
GTGGTTTTTTTGTTTGCAAGCAGCAGATTACGCGCAGAAAAAAAGGATCTCAAGAAGATCCTTTGATCTT
TTCTACGGGGTCTGACGCTCAGTGGAACGAAAACTCACGTTAAGGGATTTTGGTCATGAGATTATCAAAA
AGGATCTTCACCTAGATCCTTTTAAATTAAAAATGAAGTTTTAAATCAATCTAAAGTATATATGAGTAAA
CTTGGTCTGACAGTTACCAATGCTTAATCAGTGAGGCACCTATCTCAGCGATCTGTCTATTTCGTTCATC
CATAGTTGCCTGACTCCCCGTCGTGTAGATAACTACGATACGGGAGGGCTTACCATCTGGCCCCAGTGCT
GCAATGATACCGCGAGACCCACGCTCACCGGCTCCAGATTTATCAGCAATAAACCAGCCAGCCGGAAGGG
CCGAGCGCAGAAGTGGTCCTGCAACTTTATCCGCCTCCATCCAGTCTATTAATTGTTGCCGGGAAGCTAG
AGTAAGTAGTTCGCCAGTTAATAGTTTGCGCAACGTTGTTGCCATTGCTACAGGCATCGTGGTGTCACGC
TCGTCGTTTGGTATGGCTTCATTCAGCTCCGGTTCCCAACGATCAAGGCGAGTTACATGATCCCCCATGT
TGTGCAAAAAAGCGGTTAGCTCCTTCGGTCCTCCGATCGTTGTCAGAAGTAAGTTGGCCGCAGTGTTATC
ACTCATGGTTATGGCAGCACTGCATAATTCTCTTACTGTCATGCCATCCGTAAGATGCTTTTCTGTGACT
GGTGAGTACTCAACCAAGTCATTCTGAGAATAGTGTATGCGGCGACCGAGTTGCTCTTGCCCGGCGTCAA
CACGGGATAATACCGCGCCACATAGCAGAACTTTAAAAGTGCTCATCATTGGAAAACGTTCTTCGGGGCG
AAAACTCTCAAGGATCTTACCGCTGTTGAGATCCAGTTCGATGTAACCCACTCGTGCACCCAACTGATCT
TCAGCATCTTTTACTTTCACCAGCGTTTCTGGGTGAGCAAAAACAGGAAGGCAAAATGCCGCAAAAAAGG
GAATAAGGGCGACACGGAAATGTTGAATACTCATACTCTTCCTTTTTCAATATTATTGAAGCATTTATCA
GGGTTATTGTCTCATGAGCGGATACATATTTGAATGTATTTAGAAAAATAAACAAATAGGGGTTCCGCGC
ACATTTCCCCGAAAAGTGCCACCTGACGTCTAAGAAACCATTATTATCATGACATTAACCTATAAAAATA
GGCGTATCACGAGGCCCTTTCGTCTCGCGCGTTTCGGTGATGACGGTGAAAACCTCTGACACATGCAGCT
CCCGGAGACGGTCACAGCTTGTCTGTAAGCGGATGCCGGGAGCAGACAAGCCCGTCAGGGCGCGTCAGCG
GGTGTTGGCGGGTGTCGGGGCTGGCTTAACTATGCGGCATCAGAGCAGATTGTACTGAGAGTGCACCATA
TGCGGTGTGAAATACCGCACCGAATCGCGCGGAACTAACGACAGTCGCTCCAAGGTCGTCGAACAAAAGG
TGAATGTGTTGCGGAGAGCGGGTGGGAGACAGCGAAAGAGCAACTACGAAACGTGGTGTGGTGGAGGTGA
ATTATGAAGAGGGCGCGCGATTTGAAAAGTATGTATATAAAAAATATATCCCGGTGTTTTATGTAGCGAT
AAACGAGTTTTTGATGTAAGGTATGCAGGTGTGTAAGTCTTTTGGTTAGAAGACAAATCCAAAGTCTACT
TGTGGGGATGTTCGAAGGGGAAATACTTGTATTCTATAGGTCATATCTTGTTTTTATTGGCACAAATATA
ATTACATTAGCTTTTTGAGGGGGCAATAAACAGTAAACACGATGGTAATAATGGTAAAAAAAAAAACAAG
CAGTTATTTCGGATATATGTCGGCTACTCCTTGCGTCGGGCCCGAAGTCTTAGAGCCAGATATGCGAGCA
CCCGGAAGCTCACGATGAGAATGGCCAGACCATGATGAAATAACATAAGGTGGTCCCGTCGGCAAGAGAC
ATCCACTTAACGTATGCTTGCAATAAGTGCGAGTGAAAGGAATAGTATTCTGAGTGTCGTATTGAGTCTG
AGTGAGACAGCGATATGATTGTTGATTAACCCTTAGCATGTCCGTGGGGTTTGAATTAACTCATAATATT
AATTAGACGAAATTATTTTTAAAGTTTTATTTTTAATAATTTGCGAGTACGCAAAGCTTGGCTGCATCCA
ACGCGTTGGGAGCTCTCCGGATCCAAGCTTGGATCCGGGTAATCGCTTATCCTCGGATAAACAATTATCC
TCACGGGTAATCGCTTATCCGCTCGGGTAATCGCTTATCCTCGGGTAATCGCTTATCCTTAAGCTTGATA
TCGAATTGCTGCAGCCCGAGCGGAGACTCTAGCGAGCGCCGGAGTATAAATAGAGGCGCTTCGTCTACGG
AGCGACAATTCAATTCAAACAAGCAAAGTGAACACGTCGCTAAGCGAAAGCTAAGCAAATAAACAAGCGC
AGCTGAACAAGCTAAACAATCTGCAGTAAAGTGCAAGTTAAAGTGAATCAATTAAAAGTAACCAGCAACC
AAGTAAATCAACTGCAACTACTGAAATCTGCCAAGAAGTAATTATTGAATACAAGAAGAGAACTCTGAAT
AGGGAATTGGGAATTCGCTGAGGCCACCAGAGCACCACCAGCCAAACCACAGAAGCAACCACACAGCCAC
CAGAGCCATGGCGGACGCTGCACCAGCTGGCGATGCACCACCCAATGCCGGAGCCCCGGCCGGAGAGGGC
GGCGATGGCGAGATTGTGGGCGGACCACACAATCCGCAGCAGATCGCGGCACAGAAGCGTCTGCAGCAGA
CGCAGGCGCAGGTCGATGAGGTCGTGGACATCATGCGCACGAACGTGGAGAAGGTGCTGGAGCGCGACAG
CAAGCTGTCGGAGCTGGACGACCGTGCCGATGCCTTGCAGCAGGGTGCCTCGCAGTTTGAGCAGCAGGCG
GGCAAGCTCAAGAGGAAATTCTGGCTTCAGAACTTAAAGATGATGATCATCATGGGCGTGATTGGCCTGG
TTGTCGTGGGCATTATTGCAAATAAACTTGGACTCATAGGCGGGGAGCAGCCGCCACAGTACCAGTATCC
CCCACAGTACATGCAGCCACCGCCGCCGCCACCGCAGCAGCCAGCCGGAGGACAGTCATCGCTGGTGGAT
GCGGCAGGAGCAGGAGACGGAGCAGGAGCAGGAGGATCGGCAGGAGCTGGCGATCACGGCGGCGTGGCTC
GAGGAATGTCCAAAGGAGAAGAACTGTTTACCGGTGTTGTGCCAATTTTGGTTGAACTCGATGGTGATGT
CAACGGACATAAGTTCTCAGTGAGAGGCGAAGGAGAAGGTGACGCCACCATTGGAAAATTGACTCTTAAA
TTCATCTGTACTACTGGTAAACTTCCTGTACCATGGCCGACTCTCGTAACAACGCTTACGTGGGGAGTTC
AGTGCTTTGCGAGATACCCAGACCATATGAAAAGACATGACTTTTTTAAGTCGGCTATGCCTGAAGGTTA
CGTGCAAGAGAGAACAATTTCGTTCAAAGATGATGGAAAATATAAAACTAGAGCAGTTGTTAAATTTGAA
GGAGATACTTTGGTTAACCGCATTGAACTGAAAGGAACAGATTTTAAAGAAGATGGTAATATTCTTGGAC
ACAAACTCGAATACAATTTTATTAGTGATAACGTATACATCACTGCTGATAAGCAAAAGAACGGAATTAA
AGCGAATTTCACAGTACGCCATAATGTAGAAGATGGCAGTGTTCAACTTGCCGACCATTACCAACAAAAC
ACCCCTATTGGAGACGGTCCGGTACTTCTTCCTGATAATCACTACCTCTCAACACAAACAGTCCTGAGCA
AAGATCCAAATGAAAAAGGAACATAGTCTAGAGGATCTTTGTGAAGGAACCTTACTTCTGTGGTGTGACA
TAATTGGACAAACTACCTACAGAGATTTAAAGCTCTAAGGTAAATATAAAATTTTTAAGTGTATAATGTG
TTAAACTACTGATTCTAATTGTTTGTGTATTTTAGATTCCAACCTATGGAACTGATGAATGGGAGCAGTG
GTGGAATGCCTTTAATGAGGAAAACCTGTTTTGCTCAGAAGAAATGCCATCTAGTGATGATGAGGCTACT
GCTGACTCTCAACATTCTACTCCTCCAAAAAAGAAGAGAAAGGTAGAAGACCCCAAGGACTTTCCTTCAG
AATTGCTAAGTTTTTTGAGTCATGCTGTGTTTAGTAATAGAACTCTTGCTTGCTTTGCTATTTACACCAC
AAAGGAAAAAGCTGCACTGCTATACAAGAAAATTATGGAAAAATATTTGATGTATAGTGCCTTGACTAGA
GATCATAATCAGCCATACCACATTTGTAGAGGTTTTACTTGCTTTAAAAAACCTCCCACACCTCCCCCTG
AACCTGAAACATAAAATGAATGCAATTGTTGTTGTTAACTTGTTTATTGCAGCTTATAATGGTTACAAAT
AAAGCAATAGCATCACAAATTTCACAAATAAAGCATTTTTTTCACTGCATTCTAGTTGTGGTTTGTCCAA
ACTCATCAATGTATCTTATCATGTCTGGATCCACTAGAAGGCCTAATTCTAGTATGTATGTAAGTTAATA
AAACCCATTTTTGCGGAAAGTAGATAAAAAAAACATTTTTTTTTTTTACTGCACTGGATATCATTGAACT
TATCTGATCAGTTTTAAATTTACTTCGATCCAAGGGTATTTGATGTACCAGGTTCTTTCGATTACCTCTC
ACTCAAAATGACATTCCACTCAAAGTCAGCGCTGTTTGCCTCCTTCTCTGTCCACAGAAATATCGCCGTC
TCTTTCGCCGCTGCGTCCGCTATCTCTTTCGCCACCGTTTGTAGCGTTACGTAGCGTCAATGTCCGCCTT
CAGTTGCTTTTGTCAGCGGTTTCGTGACGAAGCTCCAAGCGGTTTACGCCATCAATTAAACACAAAGTGC
TGTGCCAAAACTCCTCTCGCTTCTTATTTTTGTTTGTTTTTTGAGTGATTGGGGTGGTGATTGGTTTTGG
GTGGGTAAGCAGGGGAAAGTGTGAAAAATCCCGGCAATGGGCCAAGAGGATCAGGAGCTATTAATTCGCG
GAGGCAGCAAACACCCATCTGCCGAGCATCTGAACAATGTGAGTAGTACATGTGCATACATCTTAAGTTC
ACTTGATCTATAGGAACTGCGATTGCAACATCAAATTGTCTGCGGCGTGAGAACTGCGACCCACAAAAAT
CCCAAACCGCAATCGCACAAACAAATAGTGACACGAAACAGATTATTCTGGTAGCTGTGCTCGCTATATA
AGACAATTTTTAAGATCATATCATGATCAAGACATCTAAAGGCATTCATTTTCGACTACATTCTTTTTTA
CAAAAAATATAACAACCAGATATTTTAAGCTGATCCTAGATGCACAAAAAATAAATAAAAGTATAAACCT
ACTTCGTAGGATACTTCGTTTTGTTCGGGGTTAGATGAGCATAACGCTTGTAGTTGATATTTGAGATCCC
CTATCATTGCAGGGTGACAGCGGAGCGGCTTCGCAGAGCTGCATTAACCAGGGCTTCGGGCAGGCCAAAA
ACTACGGCACGCTCCTGCCACCCAGTCCGCCGGAGGACTCCGGTTCAGGGAGCGGCCAACTAGCCGAGAA
CCTCACCTATGCCTGGCACAATATGGACATCTTTGGGGCGGTCAATCAGCCGGGCTCCGGATGGCGGCAG
CTGGTCAACCGGACACGCGGACTATTCTGCAACGAGCGACACATACCGGCGCCCAGGAAACATTTGCTCA
AGAACGGTGAGTTTCTATTCGCAGTCGGCTGATCTGTGTGAAATCTTAATAAAGGGTCCAATTACCAATT
TGAAACTCAGTTTGCGGCGTGGCCTATCCGGGCGAACTTTTGGCCGTGATGGGCAGTTCCGGTGCCGGAA
AGACGACCCTGCTGAATGCCCTTGCCTTTCGATCGCCGCAGGGCATCCAAGTATCGCCATCCGGGATGCG
ACTGCTCAATGGCCAACCTGTGGACGCCAAGGAGATGCAGGCCAGGTGCGCCTATGTCCAGCAGGATGAC
CTCTTTATCGGCTCCCTAACGGCCAGGGAACACCTGATTTTCCAGGCCATGGTGCGGATGCCACGACATC
TGACCTATCGGCAGCGAGTGGCCCGCGTGGATCAGGTGATCCAGGAGCTTTCGCTCAGCAAATGTCAGCA
CACGATCATCGGTGTGCCCGGCAGGGTGAAAGGTCTGTCCGGCGGAGAAAGGAAGCGTCTGGCATTCGCC
TCCGAGGCACTAACCGATCCGCCGCTTCTGATCTGCGATGAGCCCACCTCCGGACTGGACTCATTTACCG
CCCACAGCGTCGTCCAGGTGCTGAAGAAGCTGTCGCAGAAGGGCAAGACCGTCATCCTGACCATTCATCA
GCCGTCTTCCGAGCTGTTTGAGCTCTTTGACAAGATCCTTCTGATGGCCGAGGGCAGGGTAGCTTTCTTG
GGCACTCCCAGCGAAGCCGTCGACTTCTTTTCCTAGTGAGTTCGATGTGTTTATTAAGGGTATCTAGCAT
TACATTACATCTCAACTCCTATCCAGCGTGGGTGCCCAGTGTCCTACCAACTACAATCCGGCGGACTTTT
ACGTACAGGTGTTGGCCGTTGTGCCCGGACGGGAGATCGAGTCCCGTGATCGGATCGCCAAGATATGCGA
CAATTTTGCTATTAGCAAAGTAGCCCGGGATATGGAGCAGTTGTTGGCCACCAAAAATTTGGAGAAGCCA
CTGGAGCAGCCGGAGAATGGGTACACCTACAAGGCCACCTGGTTCATGCAGTTCCGGGCGGTCCTGTGGC
GATCCTGGCTGTCGGTGCTCAAGGAACCACTCCTCGTAAAAGTGCGACTTATTCAGACAACGGTGAGTGG
TTCCAGTGGAAACAAATGATATAACGCTTACAATTCTTGGAAACAAATTCGCTAGATTTTAGTTAGAATT
GCCTGATTCCACACCCTTCTTAGTTTTTTTCAATGAGATGTATAGTTTATAGTTTTGCAGAAAATAAATA
AATTTCATTTAACTCGCGAACATGTTGAAGATATGAATATTAATGAGATGCGAGTAACATTTTAATTTGC
AGATGGTTGCCATCTTGATTGGCCTCATCTTTTTGGGCCAACAACTCACGCAAGTGGGCGTGATGAATAT
CAACGGAGCCATCTTCCTCTTCCTGACCAACATGACCTTTCAAAACGTCTTTGCCACGATAAATGTAAGT
CTTGTTTAGAATACATTTGCATATTAATAATTTACTAACTTTCTAATGAATCGATTCGATTTAGGTGTTC
ACCTCAGAGCTGCCAGTTTTTATGAGGGAGGCCCGAAGTCGACTTTATCGCTGTGACACATACTTTCTGG
GCAAAACGATTGCCGAATTACCGCTTTTTCTCACAGTGCCACTGGTCTTCACGGCGATTGCCTATCCGAT
GATCGGACTGCGGGCCGGAGTGCTGCACTTCTTCAACTGCCTGGCGCTGGTCACTCTGGTGGCCAATGTG
TCAACGTCCTTCGGATATCTAATATCCTGCGCCAGCTCCTCGACCTCGATGGCGCTGTCTGTGGGTCCGC
CGGTTATCATACCATTCCTGCTCTTTGGCGGCTTCTTCTTGAACTCGGGCTCGGTGCCAGTATACCTCAA
ATGGTTGTCGTACCTCTCATGGTTCCGTTACGCCAACGAGGGTCTGCTGATTAACCAATGGGCGGACGTG
GAGCCGGGCGAAATTAGCTGCACATCGTCGAACACCACGTGCCCCAGTTCGGGCAAGGTCATCCTGGAGA
CGCTTAACTTCTCCGCCGCCGATCTGCCGCTGGACTACGTGGGTCTGGCCATTCTCATCGTGAGCTTCCG
GGTGCTCGCATATCTGGCTCTAAGACTTCGGGCCCGACGCAAGGAGTAGCCGACATATATCCGAAATAAC
TGCTTGTTTTTTTTTTTACCATTATTACCATCGTGTTTACTGTTTATTGCCCCCTCAAAAAGCTAATGTA
ATTATATTTGTGCCAATAAAAACAAGATATGACCTATAGAATACAAGTATTTCCCCTTCGAACATCCCCA
CAAGTAGACTTTGGATTTGTCTTCTAACCAAAAGACTTACACACCTGCATACCTTACATCAAAAACTCGT
TTATCGCTACATAAAACACCGGGATATATTTTTTATATACATACTTTTCAAATCGCGCGCCCTCTTCATA
ATTCACCTCCACCACACCACGTTTCGTAGTTGCTCTTTCGCTGTCTCCCACCCGCTCTCCGCAACACATT
CACCTTTTGTTCGACGACCTTGGAGCGACTGTCGTTAGTTCCGCGCGATTCGGTTCGCTCAAATGGTTCC
GAGTGGTTCATTTCGTCTCAATAGAAATTAGTAATAAATATTTGTATGTACAATTTATTTGCTCCAATAT
ATTTGTATATATTTCCCTCACAGCTATATTTATTCTAATTTAATATTATGACTTTTTAAGGTAATTTTTT
GTGACCTGTTCGGAGTGATTAGCGTTACAATTTGAACTGAAAGTGACATCCAGTGTTTGTTCCTTGTGTA
GATGCATCTCAAAAAAATGGTGGGCATAATAGTGTTGTTTATATATATCAAAAATAACAACTATAATAAT
AAGAATACATTTAATTTAGAAAATGCTTGGATTTCACTGGAACTAGAATTAATTCGGCTGCTGCTCTAAA
CGACGCATTTCGTACTCCAAAGTACGAATTTTTTCCCTCAAGCTCTTATTTTCATTAAACAATGAACAGG
ACCTAACGCACAGTCACGTTATTGTTTACATAAATGATTTTTTTTACTATTCAAACTTACTCTGTTTGTG
TACTCCCACTGGTATAGCCTTCTTTTATCTTTTCTGGTTCAGGCTCTATCACTTTACTAGGTACGGCATC
TGCGTTGAGTCGCCTCCTTTTAAATGTCTGACCTTTTGCAGGTGCAGCCTTCCACTGCGAATCATTAAAG
TGGGTATCACAAATTTGGGAGTTTTCACCAAGGCTGCACCCAAGGCTCTGCTCCCACAATTTTCTCTTAA
TAGCACACTTCGGCACGTGAATTAATTTTACTCCAGTCACAGCTTTGCAGCAAAATTTGCAATATTTCAT
TTTTTTTTATTCCACGTAAGGGTTAATGTTTTCAAAAAAAAATTCGTCCGCACACAACCTTTCCTCTCAA
CAAGCAAACGTGCACTGAATTTAAGTGTATACTTCGGTAAGCTTCGGCTATCGACGGGACCACCTTATGT
TATTTCATCATG
Features (pLannotate 1.2.2; 20 found; start..end, strand, type, name):
      1..229     -  CDS            mini-white (fragment): Drosophila white gene eye color pigment; white; This is a modified version of the white gene lacking part of the first intron.
    235..823     -  rep_origin     ori: high-copy-number ColE1/pMB1/pBR322/pUC origin of replication
    994..1854    -  CDS            AmpR: β-lactamase; bla; confers resistance to ampicillin, carbenicillin, and related antibiotics
   1855..1959    -  promoter       AmpR promoter: bla
   2054..2089    +  CDS            rop (fragment): Rop protein, which maintains plasmids at low copy number; rop
   2191..2260    +  misc_feature   bom (fragment): basis of mobility region from pBR322
   2259..2761    -  gene           mini-white (fragment): white; This modified version of the white gene lacks part of the first intron.
   2761..2993    -  misc_feature   P element 3' end: P element 3' end
   3140..3168    -  misc_feature   MCS (fragment): pBluescript multiple cloning site
   3189..3427    +  promoter       hsp70 promoter: Drosophila melanogaster hsp70Bb promoter
   3517..3867    +  CDS            Vamp2: VAMP2_MOUSE - Also known as Syb2. Experimental evidence at protein level: Swiss-Prot protein existence level 1. Involved in the targeting and/or fusion of transport vesicles to their target membrane (PubMed:9430681). Major SNARE protein of synaptic vesicles which mediates fusion of synaptic vesicles to release neurotransmitters. Essential for fast vesicular exocytosis and activity-dependent neurotransmitter release as well as fast endocytosis that mediates rapid reuse of synaptic vesicles (PubMed:15475946). Modulates the gating characteristics of the delayed rectifier voltage- dependent potass
   4066..4707    +  CDS            GFP(1-10): fragment of superfolder GFP consisting of the first 10 β-strands associates with GFP11, the 11th β-strand, to reconstitute fluorescent GFP (Cabantous et al., 2005; Kamiyama et al., 2016)
   4724..4798    +  CDS            small t antigen (fragment): SV40 (simian virus 40) small t antigen
   4800..4865    +  intron         small t intron: SV40 (simian virus 40) small t antigen intron
   4995..5015    +  CDS            SV40 NLS: nuclear localization signal of SV40 (simian virus 40) large T antigen
   5022..5156    +  CDS            LT_POVHA (fragment): Protein inferred from homology: Swiss-Prot protein existence level 3. Isoform large T antigen is a key early protein essential for both driving viral replication and inducing cellular transformation. Plays a role in viral genome replication by driving entry of quiescent cells into the cell cycle and by autoregulating the synthesis of viral early mRNA. Displays highly oncogenic activities by corrupting the host cellular checkpoint mechanisms that guard cell division and the transcription, replication, and repair of DNA. Participates in the modulation of cellular gene expression preceeding viral
   5181..5264    +  CDS            large T antigen (fragment): large T antigen from SV40 (simian virus 40)
   5287..5421    +  polyA_signal   SV40 poly(A) signal: SV40 polyadenylation signal
   5917..8799    +  CDS            mini-white: Drosophila white gene eye color pigment; white; This is a modified version of the white gene lacking part of the first intron.
   9577..10162   -  misc_feature   P element 5' end: No description available
