[The description below was written by a language model from this plasmid's Addgene catalogue record and pLannotate feature annotations shown in this document.]
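Description:
pQUAST-syb-spCFP1-10 is a Drosophila transgenesis and expression plasmid of about 10.2 kb, built on the pQUAST backbone, the P-element vector of the Q binary expression system. It is maintained in E. coli through a high-copy ColE1/pUC-type origin and an ampicillin resistance gene. The fly-facing portion is flanked by P element 5' and 3' ends, which allow transposase-mediated integration into the germline. A mini-white eye-colour marker lets transformants be identified in a white mutant background.

The payload, cloned between XhoI and XbaI, is a chimera of Drosophila neuronal synaptobrevin (the annotation tool matched this region to its mouse homologue VAMP2) fused to spCFP1-10. This is a split fluorescent protein fragment comprising the first ten β-strands, and it was derived by mutagenizing spGFP1-10 to a cyan variant. The fusion lies downstream of an hsp70 promoter element and is followed by the SV40 small t intron and SV40 polyadenylation signal; the short T-antigen and NLS hits in the table are part of this 3' processing region rather than expressed tags. In pQUAST vectors the hsp70 element normally serves as a minimal promoter beneath QUAS sites bound by the QF activator, but the feature table does not annotate the QUAS repeats.

The construct is intended for synaptic GRASP. Tethering spCFP1-10 to a synaptic vesicle protein places it at presynaptic release sites, where it can meet the complementary eleventh-strand fragment displayed by a partner neuron. Reconstituted cyan fluorescence then marks synaptic contacts, and the cyan variant allows multicolour labelling of connections alongside other split-protein colours.
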