Addgene plasmid #73699: pQUAST-syb-spCFP1-10
Purpose: Neuronal-synaptobrevin (syb):spCFP1–10 chimera for synaptic GRASP
Depositing lab: Marco Gallio. Depositing organization: Northwestern University. Publication: Dynamic labelling of neural connections in multiple colours by trans-synaptic fluorescence complementation. Macpherson LJ, Zaharieva EE, Kearney PJ, Alpert MH, Lin TY, Turan Z, Lee CH, Gallio M. Nat Commun. 2015 Dec 4;6:10024. doi: 10.1038/ncomms10024. PubMed 26635273.
Backbone
  Vector backbone: pQUAST
  Backbone size w/o insert (bp): 8950
  Total vector size (bp): 10162
  Vector type: Insect Expression
Growth in bacteria
  Bacterial resistance: Ampicillin, 100 μg/mL
  Growth temperature: 37°C
  Growth strain: DH5alpha
  Copy number: Unknown
Gene/Insert
  Gene/Insert name: Neuronal-synaptobrevin:spCFP1–10 chimera
  Species: D. melanogaster (fly)
  Cloning method: Restriction Enzyme; 5′ cloning site XhoI (not destroyed); 3′ cloning site XbaI (not destroyed)
  Sequencing primers: 5′ pCasper-hs; 3′ SV40pA-R
Resource information
  A portion of this plasmid was derived from a plasmid made by: The spCFP1–10 portion was created by mutagenizing spGFP1–10 which was amplified from ace-4 CD4-2 spGFP1–10 (gift of C. Bargmann)
Terms and licenses: Academic/Nonprofit Terms; Industry Terms: Not Available to Industry
How to cite: pQUAST-syb-spCFP1-10 was a gift from Marco Gallio (Addgene plasmid # 73699 ; http://n2t.net/addgene:73699 ; RRID:Addgene_73699)
