>Addgene plasmid #73699 | pQUAST-syb-spCFP1-10 | addgene partial sequence | sequence record 138804 | Pry1 5'-ccttagcatgtccgtggggtttgaat-3'
TTAATTAGACGAAATTATTTTTAAAGTTTTATTTTTAATAATTTGCGAGTACGCAAAGCTTGGCTGCATC
CAACGCGTTGGGAGCTCTCCGGATCCAAGCTTGGATCCGGGTAATCGCTTATCCTCGGATAAACAATTAT
CCTCACGGGTAATCGCTTATCCGCTCGGGTAATCGCTTATCCTCGGGTAATCGCTTATCCTTAAGCTTGA
TATCGAATTGCTGCAGCCCGAGCGGAGACTCTAGCGAGCGCCGGAGTATAAATAGAGGCGCTTCGTCTAC
GGAGCGACAATTCAATTCAAACAAGCAAAGTGAACACGTCGCTAAGCGAAAGCTAAGCAAATAAACAAGC
GCAGCTGAACAAGCTAAACAATCTGCAGTAAAGTGCAAGTTAAAGTGAATCAATTAAAAGTAACCAGCAA
CCAAGTAAATCAACTGCAACTACTGAAATCTGCCAAGAAGTAATTATTGAATACAAGAAGAGAACTCTGA
ATAGGGAATTGGGAATTCGCTGAGGCCACCAGAGCACCACCAGCCAAACCACAGAAGCAACCACACAGCC
ACCAGAGCCATGGCGGACGCTGCACCAGCTGGCGATGCACCACCCAATGCCGGAGCCCCGGCCGGAGAGG
GCGGCGATGGCGAGATTGTGGGCGGACCACACAATCCGCAGCAGATCGCGGCACAGAAGCGTCTGCAGCA
GACGCAGGCGCAGGTCGATGAGGTCGTGGACATCATGCGCACGAACGTGGAGAAGGTGCTGGAGCGCGAC
AGCAAGCTGTCGGAGCTGGACGACCGTGCCGATGCCTTGCAGCAGGGTGCCTCGCAGTTTGAGCAGCAGG
CGGGCAAGCTCAAGAGGAAATTCTGGCTTCAGAACTTAAAGATGATGATCATCATGGGCGTGATTGGCCT
GGTTGTCGTGGGCATTATTGCAAATAAACTTGGACTCATAGGCGGGGAGCAGCCGCCACAGTACCAGTAT
CCCCCACAGTACATGCAGCCACCGCCGCCGCCACCGCAGCAGCCAGCCGG
