>Addgene plasmid #73699 | pQUAST-syb-spCFP1-10 | addgene partial sequence | sequence record 138811 | SV40-splice-R2 5'-CACAAACAATTAGAATCAGTAG-3'
ACTTAAAAATTTTATATTTACCTTAGAGCTTTAAATCTCTGTAGGTAGTTTGTCCAATTATGTCACACCA
CAGAAGTAAGGTTCCTTCACAAAGATCCTCTAGACTATGTTCCTTTTTCATTTGGATCTTTGCTCAGGAC
TGTTTGTGTTGAGAGGTAGTGATTATCAGGAAGAAGTACCGGACCGTCTCCAATAGGGGTGTTTTGTTGG
TAATGGTCGGCAAGTTGAACACTGCCATCTTCTACATTATGGCGTACTGTGAAATTCGCTTTAATTCCGT
TCTTTTGCTTATCAGCAGTGATGTATACGTTATCACTAATAAAATTGTATTCGAGTTTGTGTCCAAGAAT
ATTACCATCTTCTTTAAAATCTGTTCCTTTCAGTTCAATGCGGTTAACCAAAGTATCTCCTTCAAATTTA
ACAACTGCTCTAGTTTTATATTTTCCATCATCTTTGAACGAAATTGTTCTCTCTTGCACGTAACCTTCAG
GCATAGCCGACTTAAAAAAGTCATGTCTTTTCATATGGTCTGGGTATCTCGCAAAGCACTGAACTCCCCA
CGTAAGCGTTGTTACGAGAGTCGGCCATGGTACAGGAAGTTTACCAGTAGTACAGATGAATTTAAGAGTC
AATTTTCCAATGGTGGCGTCACCTTCTCCTTCGCCTCTCACTGAGAACTTATGTCCGTTGACATCACCAT
CGAGTTCAACCAAAATTGGCACAACACCGGTAAACAGTTCTTCTCCTTTGGACATTCCTCGAGCCACGCC
GCCGTGATCGCCAGCTCCTGCCGATCCTCCTGCTCCTGCTCCGTCTCCTGCTCCTGCCGCATCCACCAGC
GATGACTGTCCTCCGGCTGGCTGCTGCGGTGGCGGCGGCGGTGGCTGCATGTACTGTGGGGGATACTGGT
ACTGTGGCGGCTGCTCCCCGCCTATGAGTCCAAGTTTATTTGCAATAATGCCCACGACAACCAGGCCAAT
CACGCCCATGATGATCATCATCTTTAAGTTCTGAAGCCAGAATTTCCTCTTGAGCTTGCCCGCCTGCTGC
TCAAACTGCGAG
